>Addgene plasmid #158752 | TagBFP_A1aY1 | addgene full sequence | sequence record 310561 | Addgene NGS Result
GACATTGATTATTGACTAGTTATTAATAGTAATCAATTACGGGGTCATTAGTTCATAGCCCATATATGGA
GTTCCGCGTTACATAACTTACGGTAAATGGCCCGCCTGGCTGACCGCCCAACGACCCCCGCCCATTGACG
TCAATAATGACGTATGTTCCCATAGTAACGCCAATAGGGACTTTCCATTGACGTCAATGGGTGGAGTATT
TACGGTAAACTGCCCACTTGGCAGTACATCAAGTGTATCATATGCCAAGTACGCCCCCTATTGACGTCAA
TGACGGTAAATGGCCCGCCTGGCATTATGCCCAGTACATGACCTTATGGGACTTTCCTACTTGGCAGTAC
ATCTACGTATTAGTCATCGCTATTACCATGGTCGAGGTGAGCCCCACGTTCTGCTTCACTCTCCCCATCT
CCCCCCCCTCCCCACCCCCAATTTTGTATTTATTTATTTTTTAATTATTTTGTGCAGCGATGGGGGCGGG
GGGGGGGGGGGGGCGCGCCRGGGGGGGGGGGGGGGGGSGRGGGGSGGGGSGGGGCGAGGCGGAGAGGTGC
GGCGGCAGCCAATCAGAGCGGCGCGCTCCGAAAGTTTCCTTTTATGGCGAGGCGGCGGCGGCGGCGGCCC
TATAAAAAGCGAAGCGCGCGGCGGGCGGGAGTCGCTGCGCGCTGCCTTCGCCCCGTGCCCCGCTCCGCCG
CCGCCTCGCGCCGCCCGCCCCGGCTCTGACTGACCGCGTTACTCCCACAGGTGAGCGGGCGGGACGGCCC
TTCTCCTCCGGGCTGTAATTAGCGCTTGGTTTAATGACGGCTTGTTTCTTTTCTGTGGCTGCGTGAAAGC
CTTGAGGGGCTCCGGGAGGGCCCTTTGTGCGGGGGGAGCGGCTCGGGGGGTGCGTGCGTGTGTGTGTGCG
TGGGGAGCGCCGCGTGCGGCTCCGCGCTGCCCGGCGGCTGTGAGCGCTGCGGGCGCGGCGCGGGGCTTTG
TGCGCTCCGCAGTGTGCGCGAGGGGAGCGCGGCCGGGGGCGGTGCCCCGCGGTGCGGGGGGGGCTGCGAG
GGGAACAAAGGCTGCGTGCGGGGTGTGTGCGTGGGGGGGTGAGCAGGGGGTGTGGGCGCGTCGGTCGGGC
TGCAACCCCCCCTGCACCCCCCTCCCCGAGTTGCTGAGCACGGCCCGGCTTCGGGTGCGGGGCTCCGTAC
GGGGCGTGGCGCGGGGCTCGCCGTGCCGGGCGGGGGGTGGCGGCAGGTGGGGGTGCCGGGCGGGGCGGGG
CCGCCTCGGGCCGGGGAGGGCTCGGGGGAGGGGCGCGGCGGCCCCCGGAGCGCCGGCGGCTGTCGAGGCG
CGGCGAGCCGCAGCCATTGCCTTTTATGGTAATCGTGCGAGAGGGCGCAGGGACTTCCTTTGTCCCAAAT
CTGTGCGGAGCCGAAATCTGGGAGGCGCCGCCGCACCCCCTCTAGCGGGCGCGGGGCGAAGCGGTGCGGC
GCCGGCAGGAAGGAAATGGGCGGGGAGGGCCTTCGTGCGTCGCCGCGCCGCCGTCCCCTTCTCCCTCTCC
AGCCTCGGGGCTGTCCGCGGGGGGACGGCTGCCTTCGGGGGGGACGGGGCAGGGCGGGGTTCGGCTTCTG
GCGTGTGACCGGCGGCTCTAGAGCCTCTGCTAACCATGTTCATGCCTTCTTCTTTTTCCTACAGCTCCTG
GGCAACGTGCTGGTTATTGTGCTGTCTCATCATTTTGGCAAAGAATTATTCCGCTAGCGCCACCATGAGC
GAGCTGATTAAGGAGAACATGCACATGAAGCTGTACATGGAGGGCACCGTGGACAACCATCACTTCAAGT
GCACATCCGAGGGCGAAGGCAAGCCCTACGAGGGCACCCAGACCATGAGAATCAAGGTGGTCGAGGGCGG
CCCTCTCCCCTTCGCCTTCGACATCCTGGCTACTAGCTTCCTCTACGGCAGCAAGACCTTCATCAACCAC
ACCCAGGGCATCCCCGACTTCTTCAAGCAGTCCTTCCCTGAGGGCTTCACATGGGAGAGAGTCACCACAT
ACGAAGACGGGGGCGTGCTGACCGCTACCCAGGACACCAGCCTCCAGGACGGCTGCCTCATCTACAACGT
CAAGATCAGAGGGGTGAACTTCACATCCAACGGCCCTGTGATGCAGAAGAAAACACTCGGCTGGGAGGCC
TTCACCGAGACGCTGTACCCCGCTGACGGCGGCCTGGAAGGCAGAAACGACATGGCCCTGAAGCTCGTGG
GCGGGAGCCATCTGATCGCAAACATCAAGACCACATATAGATCCAAGAAACCCGCTAAGAACCTCAAGAT
GCCTGGCGTCTACTATGTGGACTACAGACTGGAAAGAATCAAGGAGGCCAACAACGAGACCTACGTCGAG
CAGCACGAGGTGGCAGTGGCCAGATACTGCGACCTCCCTAGCAAACTGGGGCACAAGCTTAATTCCGGAC
TCAGATCTCGAGTGGCAACAGTCAAGTTCAAATACAAGGGGGAGGAAAAGCAGGTGGACATTAGTAAGAT
TCTGAGCGTCGGAAGATACGGGAAGCTGATCCACTTCCTGTACGACCTGGGAGGAGGCAAGGCAGGAATG
GGCATGGTGAGCGAGAAGGATGCCCCCAAGGAGCTGCTCCAGATGCTGGAGAAGCAGAAGAAGTAAGGAT
CCACTAGTGTCGACCTCGAGACCTAGAAAAACATGGAGCAATCACAAGTAGCAATACAGCAGCTACCAAT
GCTGATTGTGCCTGGCTAGAAGCACAAGAGGAGGAGGAGGTGGGTTTTCCAGTCACACCTCAGGTACCTT
TAAGACCAATGACTTACAAGGCAGCTGTAGATCTTAGCCACTTTTTAAAAGAAAAGGGGGGACTGGAAGG
GCTAATTCACTCCCAACGAAGACAAAATCGTCGAGAGATGCTGCATATAAGCAGCTGCTTTTTGCTTGTA
CTGGGTCTCTCTGGTTAGACCAGATCTGAGCCTGGGAGCTCTCTGGCTAACTAGGGAACCCACTGCTTAA
GCCTCAATAAAGCTTGCCTTGAGTGCTTCAAGTAGTGTGTGCCCGTCTGTTGTGTGACTCTGGTAACTAG
AGATCCCTCAGACCCTTTTAGTCAGTGTGGAAAATCTCTAGCAGTAGTAGTTCATGTCATCTTATTATTC
AGTATTTATAACTTGCAAAGAAATGAATATCAGAGAGTGAGAGGCCTTGACATTATAATAGATTTAGCAG
GAATTGAACTAGGAGTGGAGCACACAGGCAAAGCTGCAGAAGTACTTGGAAGAAGCCACCAGAGATACTC
ACGATTCTGCACATACCTGGCTAATCCCAGATCCTAAGGATTACATTAAGTTTACTAACATTTATATAAT
GATTTATAGTTTAAAGTATAAACTTATCTAATTTACTATTCTGACAGATATTAATTAATCCTCAAATATC
ATAAGAGATGATTACTATTATCCCCATTTAACACAAGAGGAAACTGAGAGGGAAAGATGTTGAAGTAATT
TTCCCACAATTACAGCATCCGTTAGTTACGACTCTATGATCTTCTGACACAAATTCCATTTACTCCTCAC
CCTATGACTCAGTCGAATATATCAAAGTTATGGACATTATGCTAAGTAACAAATTACCCTTTTATATAGT
AAATACTGAGTAGATTGAGAGAAGAAATTGTTTGCAAACCTGAATAGCTTCAAGAAGAAGAGAAGTGAGG
ATAAGAATAACAGTTGTCATTTAACAAGTTTTAACAAGTAACTTGGTTAGAAAGGGATTCAAATGCATAA
AGCAAGGGATAAATTTTTCTGGCAACAAGACTATACAATATAACCTTAAATATGACTTCAAATAATTGTT
GGAACTTGATAAAACTAATTAAATATTATTGAAGATTATCAATATTATAAATGTAATTTACTTTTAAAAA
GGGAACATAGAAATGTGTATCATTAGAGTAGAAAACAATCCTTATTATCACAATTTGTCAAAACAAGTTT
GTTATTAACACAAGTAGAATACTGCATTCAATTAAGTTGACTGCAGATTTTGTGTTTTGTTAAAATTAGA
AAGAGATAACAACAATTTGAATTATTGAAAGTAACATGTAAATAGTTCTACATACGTTCTTTTGACATCT
TGTTCAATCATTGATCGAAGTTCTTTATCTTGGAAGAATTTGTTCCAAAGACTCTGAAATAAGGAAAACA
ATCTATTATATAGTCTCACACCTTTGTTTTACTTTTAGTGATTTCAATTTAATAATGTAAATGGTTAAAA
TTTATTCTTCTCTGAGATCATTTCACATTGCAGATAGAAAACCTGAGACTGGGGTAATTTTTATTAAAAT
CTAATTTAATCTCAGAAACACATCTTTATTCTAACATCAATTTTTCCAGTTTGATATTATCATATAAAGT
CAGCCTTCCTCATCTGCAGGTTCCACAACAAAAATCCAACCAACTGTGGATCAAAAATATTGGGAAAAAA
TTAAAAATAGCAATACAACAATAAAAAAATACAAATCAGAAAAACAGCACAGTATAACAACTTTATTTAG
CATTTACAATCTATTAGGTATTATAAGTAATCTAGCCAGATCCTCTACGCCGGACGCATCGTGGCCGGCA
TCACCGGCGCCACAGGTGCGGTTGCTGGCGCCTATATCGCCGACATCACCGATGGGGAAGATCGGGCTCG
CCACTTCGGGCTCATGAGCGCTTGTTTCGGCGTGGGTATGGTGGCAGGCCCCGTGGCCGGGGGACTGTTG
GGCGCCATCTCCTTGCATGCACCATTCCTTGCGGCGGCGGTGCTCAACGGCCTCAACCTACTACTGGGCT
GCTTCCTAATGCAGGAGTCGCATAAGGGAGAGCGTCGAATGGTGCACTCTCAGTACAATCTGCTCTGATG
CCGCATAGTTAAGCCAGCCCCGACACCCGCCAACACCCGCTGACGCGCCCTGACGGGCTTGTCTGCTCCC
GGCATCCGCTTACAGACAAGCTGTGACCGTCTCCGGGAGCTGCATGTGTCAGAGGTTTTCACCGTCATCA
CCGAAACGCGCGAGACGAAAGGGCCTCGTGATACGCCTATTTTTATAGGTTAATGTCATGATAATAATGG
TTTCTTAGACGTCAGGTGGCACTTTTCGGGGAAATGTGCGCGGAACCCCTATTTGTTTATTTTTCTAAAT
ACATTCAAATATGTATCCGCTCATGAGACAATAACCCTGATAAATGCTTCAATAATATTGAAAAAGGAAG
AGTATGAGTATTCAACATTTCCGTGTCGCCCTTATTCCCTTTTTTGCGGCATTTTGCCTTCCTGTTTTTG
CTCACCCAGAAACGCTGGTGAAAGTAAAAGATGCTGAAGATCAGTTGGGTGCACGAGTGGGTTACATCGA
ACTGGATCTCAACAGCGGTAAGATCCTTGAGAGTTTTCGCCCCGAAGAACGTTTTCCAATGATGAGCACT
TTTAAAGTTCTGCTATGTGGCGCGGTATTATCCCGTATTGACGCCGGGCAAGAGCAACTCGGTCGCCGCA
TACACTATTCTCAGAATGACTTGGTTGAGTACTCACCAGTCACAGAAAAGCATCTTACGGATGGCATGAC
AGTAAGAGAATTATGCAGTGCTGCCATAACCATGAGTGATAACACTGCGGCCAACTTACTTCTGACAACG
ATCGGAGGACCGAAGGAGCTAACCGCTTTTTTGCACAACATGGGGGATCATGTAACTCGCCTTGATCGTT
GGGAACCGGAGCTGAATGAAGCCATACCAAACGACGAGCGTGACACCACGATGCCTGTAGCAATGGCAAC
AACGTTGCGCAAACTATTAACTGGCGAACTACTTACTCTAGCTTCCCGGCAACAATTAATAGACTGGATG
GAGGCGGATAAAGTTGCAGGACCACTTCTGCGCTCGGCCCTTCCGGCTGGCTGGTTTATTGCTGATAAAT
CTGGAGCCGGTGAGCGTGGGTCTCGCGGTATCATTGCAGCACTGGGGCCAGATGGTAAGCCCTCCCGTAT
CGTAGTTATCTACACGACGGGGAGTCAGGCAACTATGGATGAACGAAATAGACAGATCGCTGAGATAGGT
GCCTCACTGATTAAGCATTGGTAACTGTCAGACCAAGTTTACTCATATATACTTTAGATTGATTTAAAAC
TTCATTTTTAATTTAAAAGGATCTAGGTGAAGATCCTTTTTGATAATCTCATGACCAAAATCCCTTAACG
TGAGTTTTCGTTCCACTGAGCGTCAGACCCCGTAGAAAAGATCAAAGGATCTTCTTGAGATCCTTTTTTT
CTGCGCGTAATCTGCTGCTTGCAAACAAAAAAACCACCGCTACCAGCGGTGGTTTGTTTGCCGGATCAAG
AGCTACCAACTCTTTTTCCGAAGGTAACTGGCTTCAGCAGAGCGCAGATACCAAATACTGTTCTTCTAGT
GTAGCCGTAGTTAGGCCACCACTTCAAGAACTCTGTAGCACCGCCTACATACCTCGCTCTGCTAATCCTG
TTACCAGTGGCTGCTGCCAGTGGCGATAAGTCGTGTCTTACCGGGTTGGACTCAAGACGATAGTTACCGG
ATAAGGCGCAGCGGTCGGGCTGAACGGGGGGTTCGTGCACACAGCCCAGCTTGGAGCGAACGACCTACAC
CGAACTGAGATACCTACAGCGTGAGCTATGAGAAAGCGCCACGCTTCCCGAAGGGAGAAAGGCGGACAGG
TATCCGGTAAGCGGCAGGGTCGGAACAGGAGAGCGCACGAGGGAGCTTCCAGGGGGAAACGCCTGGTATC
TTTATAGTCCTGTCGGGTTTCGCCACCTCTGACTTGAGCGTCGATTTTTGTGATGCTCGTCAGGGGGGCG
GAGCCTATGGAAAAACGCCAGCAACGCGGCCTTTTTACGGTTCCTGGCCTTTTGCTGGCCTTTTGCTCAC
ATGTTCTTTCCTGCGTTATCCCCTGATTCTGTGGATAACCGTATTACCGCCTTTGAGTGAGCTGATACCG
CTCGCCGCAGCCGAACGACCGAGCGCAGCGAGTCAGTGAGCGAGGAAGCGGAAGAGCGCCCAATACGCAA
ACCGCCTCTCCCCGCGCGTTGGCCGATTCATTAATGCAGCTGTGGAATGTGTGTCAGTTAGGGTGTGGAA
AGTCCCCAGGCTCCCCAGCAGGCAGAAGTATGCAAAGCATGCATCTCAATTAGTCAGCAACCAGGTGTGG
AAAGTCCCCAGGCTCCCCAGCAGGCAGAAGTATGCAAAGCATGCATCTCAATTAGTCAGCAACCATAGTC
CCGCCCCTAACTCCGCCCATCCCGCCCCTAACTCCGCCCAGTTCCGCCCATTCTCCGCCCCATGGCTGAC
TAATTTTTTTTATTTATGCAGAGGCCGAGGCCGCCTCGGCCTCTGAGCTATTCCAGAAGTAGTGAGGAGG
CTTTTTTGGAGGCCTAGGCTTTTGCAAAAAGCTTGGACACAAGACAGGCTTGCGAGATATGTTTGAGAAT
ACCACTTTATCCCGCGTCAGGGAGAGGCAGTGCGTAAAAAGACGCGGACTCATGTGAAATACTGGTTTTT
AGTGCGCCAGATCTCTATAATCTCGCGCAACCTATTTTCCCCTCGAACACTTTTTAAGCCGTAGATAAAC
AGGCTGGGACACTTCACATGAGCGAAAAATACATCGTCACCTGGGACATGTTGCAGATCCATGCACGTAA
ACTCGCAAGCCGACTGATGCCTTCTGAACAATGGAAAGGCATTATTGCCGTAAGCCGTGGCGGTCTGTAC
CGGGTGCGTTACTGGCGCGTGAACTGGGTATTCGTCATGTCGATACCGTTTGTATTTCCAGCTACGATCA
CGACAACCAGCGCGAGCTTAAAGTGCTGAAACGCGCAGAAGGCGATGGCGAAGGCTTCATCGTTATTGAT
GACCTGGTGGATACCGGTGGTACTGCGGTTGCGATTCGTGAAATGTATCCAAAAGCGCACTTTGTCACCA
TCTTCGCAAAACCGGCTGGTCGTCCGCTGGTTGATGACTATGTTGTTGATATCCCGCAAGATACCTGGAT
TGAACAGCCGTGGGATATGGGCGTCGTATTCGTCCCGCCAATCTCCGGTCGCTAATCTTTTCAACGCCTG
GCACTGCCGGGCGTTGTTCTTTTTAACTTCAGGCGGGTTACAATAGTTTCCAGTAAGTATTCTGGAGGCT
GCATCCATGACACAGGCAAACCTGAGCGAAACCCTGTTCAAACCCCGCTTTAAACATCCTGAAACCTCGA
CGCTAGTCCGCCGCTTTAATCACGGCGCACAACCGCCTGTGCAGTCGGCCCTTGATGGTAAAACCATCCC
TCACTGGTATCGCATGATTAACCGTCTGATGTGGATCTGGCGCGGCATTGACCCACGCGAAATCCTCGAC
GTCCAGGCACGTATTGTGATGAGCGATGCCGAACGTACCGACGATGATTTATACGATACGGTGATTGGCT
ACCGTGGCGGCAACTGGATTTATGAGTGGGCCCCGGATCTTTGTGAAGGAACCTTACTTCTGTGGTGTGA
CATAATTGGACAAACTACCTACAGAGATTTAAAGCTCTAAGGYWRWTRTRWRAYWTWWWWGKRYAWAMTR
YSTACAGAGATTTAAAGCTCTAAGGTAAATATAAAATTTTTAAGTGTATAATGTGTTAAACTACTGATTC
TAATTGTTTGTGTATTTTAGATTCCAACCTATGGAACTGATGAATGGGAGCAGTGGTGGAATGCCTTTAA
TGAGGAAAACCTGTTTTGCTCAGAAGAAATGCCATCTAGTGATGATGAGGCTACTGCTGACTCTCAACAT
TCTACTCCTCCAAAAAAGAAGAGAAAGGTAGAAGACCCCAAGGACTTTCCTTCAGAATTGCTAAGTTTTT
TGAGTCATGCTGTGTTTAGTAATAGAACTCTTGCTTGCTTTGCTATTTACACCACAAAGGAAAAAGCTGC
ACTGCTATACAAGAAAATTATGGAAAAATATTCTGTAACCTTTATAAGTAGGCATAACAGTTATAATCAT
AACATACTGTTTTTTCTTACTCCACACAGGCATAGAGTGTCTGCTATTAATAACTATGCTCAAAAATTGT
GTACCTTTAGCTTTTTAATTTGTAAAGGGGTTAATAAGGAATATTTGATGTATAGTGCCTTGACTAGAGA
TCATAATCAGCCATACCACATTTGTAGAGGTTTTACTTGCTTTAAAAAACCTCCCACACCTCCCCCTGAA
CCTGAAACATAAAATGAATGCAATTGTTGTTGTTAACTTGTTTATTGCAGCTTATAATGGTTACAAATAA
AGCAATAGCATCACAAATTTCACAAATAAAGCATTTTTTTCACTGCATTCTAGTTGTGGTTTGTCCAAAC
TCATCAATGTATCTTATCATGTCTGGATCAACTGGATAACTCAAGCTAACCAAAATCATCCCAAACTTCC
CACCCCATACCCTATTACCACTGCCAATTACCTGTGGTTTCATTTACTCTAAACCTGTGATTCCTCTGAA
TTATTTTCATTTTAAAGAAATTGTATTTGTTAAATATGTACTACAAACTTAGTAGTTGGAAGGGCTAATT
CACTCCCAAAGAAGACAAGATATCCTTGATCTGTGGATCTACCACACACAAGGCTACTTCCCTGATTAGC
AGAACTACACACCAGGGCCAGGGGTCAGATATCCACTGACCTTTGGATGGTGCTACAAGCTAGTACCAGT
TGAGCCAGATAAGGTAGAAGAGGCCAATAAAGGAGAGAACACCAGCTTGTTACACCCTGTGAGCCTGCAT
GGGATGGATGACCCGGAGAGAGAAGTGTTAGAGTGGAGGTTTGACAGCCGCCTAGCATTTCATCACGTGG
CCCGAGAGCTGCATCCGGAGTACTTCAAGAACTGCTGATATCGAGCTTGCTACAAGGGACTTTCCGCTGG
GGACTTTCCAGGGAGGCGTGGCCTGGGCGGGACTGGGGAGTGGCGAGCCCTCAGATCCTGCATATAAGCA
GCTGCTTTTTGCCTGTACTGGGTCTCTCTGGTTAGACCAGATCTGAGCCTGGGAGCTCTCTGGCTAACTA
GGGAACCCACTGCTTAAGCCTCAATAAAGCTTGCCTTGAGTGCTTCAAGTAGTGTGTGCCCGTCTGTTGT
GTGACTCTGGTAACTAGAGATCCCTCAGACCCTTTTAGTCAGTGTGGAAAATCTCTAGCAGTGGCGCCCG
AACAGGGACTTGAAAGCGAAAGGGAAACCAGAGGAGCTCTCTCGACGCAGGACTCGGCTTGCTGAAGCGC
GCACGGCAAGAGGCGAGGGGCGGCGACTGGTGAGTACGCCAAAAATTTTGACTAGCGGAGGCTAGAAGGA
GAGAGATGGGTGCGAGAGCGTCAGTATTAAGCGGGGGAGAATTAGATCGCGATGGGAAAAAATTCGGTTA
AGGCCAGGGGGAAAGAAAAAATATAAATTAAAACATATAGTATGGGCAAGCAGGGAGCTAGAACGATTCG
CAGTTAATCCTGGCCTGTTAGAAACATCAGAAGGCTGTAGACAAATACTGGGACAGCTACAACCATCCCT
TCAGACAGGATCAGAAGAACTTAGATCATTATATAATACAGTAGCAACCCTCTATTGTGTGCATCAAAGG
ATAGAGATAAAAGACACCAAGGAAGCTTTAGACAAGATAGAGGAAGAGCAAAACAAAAGTAAGACCACCG
CACAGCAAGCGGCCGCTGATCTTCAGACCTGGAGGAGGAGATATGAGGGACAATTGGAGAAGTGAATTAT
ATAAATATAAAGTAGTAAAAATTGAACCATTAGGAGTAGCACCCACCAAGGCAAAGAGAAGAGTGGTGCA
GAGAGAAAAAAGAGCAGTGGGAATAGGAGCTTTGTTCCTTGGGTTCTTGGGAGCAGCAGGAAGCACTATG
GGCGCAGCGTCAATGACGCTGACGGTACAGGCCAGACAATTATTGTCTGGTATAGTGCAGCAGCAGAACA
ATTTGCTGAGGGCTATTGAGGCGCAACAGCATCTGTTGCAACTCACAGTCTGGGGCATCAAGCAGCTCCA
GGCAAGAATCCTGGCTGTGGAAAGATACCTAAAGGATCAACAGCTCCTGGGGATTTGGGGTTGCTCTGGA
AAACTCATTTGCACCACTGCTGTGCCTTGGAATGCTAGTTGGAGTAATAAATCTCTGGAACAGATTTGGA
ATCACACGACCTGGATGGAGTGGGACAGAGAAATTAACAATTACACAAGCTTAATACACTCCTTAATTGA
AGAATCGCAAAACCAGCAAGAAAAGAATGAACAAGAATTATTGGAATTAGATAAATGGGCAAGTTTGTGG
AATTGGTTTAACATAACAAATTGGCTGTGGTATATAAAATTATTCATAATGATAGTAGGAGGCTTGGTAG
GTTTAAGAATAGTTTTTGCTGTACTTTCTATAGTGAATAGAGTTAGGCAGGGATATTCACCATTATCGTT
TCAGACCCACCTCCCAACCCCGAGGGGACCCGACAGGCCCGAAGGAATAGAAGAAGAAGGTGGAGAGAGA
GACAGAGACAGATCCATTCGATTAGTGAACGGATCTCGACGGTATCGCCGAATTCACAAATGGCAGTATT
CATCCACAATTTTAAAAGAAAAGGGGGGATTGGGGGGTACAGTGCAGGGGAAAGAATAGTAGACATAATA
GCAACAGACATACAAACTAAAGAATTACAAAAACAAATTACAAAAATTCAAAATTTTCGGGTTTATTACA
GGGACAGCAGAGATCCACTTTGGCTGATACGCGTT
Features (pLannotate 1.2.2; 34 found; start..end, strand, type, name):
      1..380     +  enhancer       CMV enhancer: human cytomegalovirus immediate early enhancer
    382..657     +  promoter       chicken β-actin promoter: No description available
    658..1674    +  intron         chimeric intron: chimera between introns from chicken β-actin and rabbit β-globin
   1745..2443    +  CDS            TagBFP: TagBFP is a basic (constitutively fluorescent) blue fluorescent protein published in 2008, derived from Entacmaea quadricolor. It is reported to be a very rapidly-maturing monomer with very low acid sensitivity.
   2444..2462    +  misc_feature   MCS (fragment): multiple cloning site
   2465..2653    +  CDS            sso7a1: DN7A_SACS2 - Also known as sso7d-2. Experimental evidence at protein level: Swiss-Prot protein existence level 1. Can constrain negative DNA supercoils. May be involved in maintaining the integrity of the genome at high temperature (By similarity). Has RNase activity. Has a narrow substrate specificity; the cleavage products are 3'-phosphooligonucleotides (PubMed:8425540). From Saccharolobus solfataricus (strain ATCC 35092 / DSM 1617 / JCM 11322 / P2) (Sulfolobus solfataricus).
   2677..2862    +  CDS            nef (fragment): NEF_HV1Z2 - Experimental evidence at protein level: Swiss-Prot protein existence level 1. Extracellular Nef protein targets CD4(+) T-lymphocytes for apoptosis by interacting with CXCR4 surface receptors. From Human immunodeficiency virus type 1 group M subtype D (isolate Z2/CDC-Z34) (HIV-1).
   2864..2895    +  LTR            3' LTR (ΔU3) (fragment): self-inactivating 3' long terminal repeat (LTR) from HIV-1
   2943..3123    +  LTR            5' LTR (truncated): truncated 5' long terminal repeat (LTR) from HIV-1
   4085..4183    -  CDS            TBC1D5 (fragment): TBCD5_HUMAN - Also known as KIAA0210. Experimental evidence at protein level: Swiss-Prot protein existence level 1. May act as a GTPase-activating protein (GAP) for Rab family protein(s). May act as a GAP for RAB7A. Can displace RAB7A and retromer CSC subcomplex from the endosomal membrane to the cytosol; at least retromer displacement seems to require its catalytic activity (PubMed:19531583, PubMed:20923837). Required for retrograde transport of cargo proteins from endosomes to the trans-Golgi network (TGN); the function seems to require its catalytic activity. Involved in regulation of autop
   4589..4868    +  CDS            TcR (fragment): tetracycline efflux protein; tet; confers resistance to tetracycline
   4869..4917    -  misc_feature   bom (fragment): basis of mobility region from pBR322
   5019..5054    -  CDS            rop (fragment): Rop protein, which maintains plasmids at low copy number; rop
   5149..5253    +  promoter       AmpR promoter: bla
   5254..6114    +  CDS            AmpR: β-lactamase; bla; confers resistance to ampicillin, carbenicillin, and related antibiotics
   6285..6873    +  rep_origin     ori: high-copy-number ColE1/pMB1/pBR322/pUC origin of replication
   7056..7112    +  CDS            lacI (fragment): lac repressor; lacI; The lac repressor binds to the lac operator to inhibit transcription in E. coli. This inhibition can be relieved by adding lactose or isopropyl-β-D-thiogalactopyranoside (IPTG).
   7119..7448    +  promoter       SV40 promoter: SV40 enhancer and early promoter
   7648..7767    +  CDS            gpt (fragment): XGPT_ECOLI - Also known as gpp, gxu. Experimental evidence at protein level: Swiss-Prot protein existence level 1. Purine salvage pathway enzyme that catalyzes the transfer of the ribosyl-5-phosphate group from 5-phospho-alpha-D-ribose 1- diphosphate (PRPP) to the N9 position of the 6-oxopurines guanine and xanthine to form the corresponding ribonucleotides GMP (guanosine 5'- monophosphate) and XMP (xanthosine 5'-monophosphate), with the release of PPi. To a lesser extent, also acts on hypoxanthine (PubMed:9100006, PubMed:3886014). Does not ribophosphorylate adenine (PubMed:3886014). From Esch
   7767..8102    +  CDS            gpt (fragment): XGPT_ECOLI - Also known as gpp, gxu. Experimental evidence at protein level: Swiss-Prot protein existence level 1. Purine salvage pathway enzyme that catalyzes the transfer of the ribosyl-5-phosphate group from 5-phospho-alpha-D-ribose 1- diphosphate (PRPP) to the N9 position of the 6-oxopurines guanine and xanthine to form the corresponding ribonucleotides GMP (guanosine 5'- monophosphate) and XMP (xanthosine 5'-monophosphate), with the release of PPi. To a lesser extent, also acts on hypoxanthine (PubMed:9100006, PubMed:3886014). Does not ribophosphorylate adenine (PubMed:3886014). From Esch
   8197..8502    +  CDS            frsA (fragment): FRSA_ECOLI - Also known as yafA. Experimental evidence at protein level: Swiss-Prot protein existence level 1. Catalyzes the hydrolysis of esters (PubMed:15808744). Displays esterase activity toward pNP-butyrate (PubMed:15808744). May stimulate mixed-acid fermentation by acting as a fermentation/respiration switch that down-regulates respiration and up- regulates fermentation rates (PubMed:15169777). From Escherichia coli (strain K12).
   8506..8582    +  intron         large T intron (fragment): SV40 (simian virus 40) large T antigen intron
   8613..8633    +  CDS            small t antigen (fragment): SV40 (simian virus 40) small t antigen
   8635..8700    +  intron         small t intron: SV40 (simian virus 40) small t antigen intron
   8830..8850    +  CDS            SV40 NLS: nuclear localization signal of SV40 (simian virus 40) large T antigen
   9169..9252    +  CDS            large T antigen (fragment): large T antigen from SV40 (simian virus 40)
   9275..9409    +  polyA_signal   SV40 poly(A) signal: SV40 polyadenylation signal
   9576..9905    +  CDS            nef (fragment): NEF_HV1BR - Experimental evidence at protein level: Swiss-Prot protein existence level 1. Extracellular Nef protein targets CD4(+) T-lymphocytes for apoptosis by interacting with CXCR4 surface receptors (PubMed:14990729). From Human immunodeficiency virus type 1 group M subtype B (isolate BRU/LAI) (HIV-1).
   9953..10210   +  LTR            5' LTR (truncated): truncated 5' long terminal repeat (LTR) from HIV-1
  10257..10382   +  misc_feature   HIV-1 Ψ: packaging signal of human immunodeficiency virus type 1
  10366..10729   +  CDS            HIV-1 gag (fragment): gag protein from human immunodeficiency virus 1; gag
  10875..11108   +  misc_feature   RRE: The Rev response element (RRE) of HIV-1 allows for Rev-dependent mRNA export from the nucleus to the cytoplasm.
  11485..11585   +  CDS            Rev (fragment): human immunodeficiency virus 1 (HIV-1) Rev protein; rev; enhances nuclear export of unspliced and incompletely spliced viral mRNAs
  11630..11747   +  misc_feature   cPPT/CTS: central polypurine tract and central termination sequence of HIV-1
