[The description below was written by a language model from this plasmid's Addgene catalogue record and pLannotate feature annotations shown in this document.]
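Description:
TagBFP_A1aY1 is a lentiviral mammalian expression plasmid built on the pTRIP-CAG backbone, designed to deliver a blue fluorescent live-cell sensor for tyrosinated microtubules. It is about 11.8 kb, is propagated in E. coli through a high-copy ColE1/pUC-type origin, and is selected with ampicillin via the β-lactamase gene. The backbone also carries remnants of older plasmid lineages, including fragments of the tetracycline resistance gene, bom and rop. An SV40 promoter, E. coli gpt fragments, SV40 small t intron and SV40 polyadenylation signal lie outside the viral genome. The record assigns no role to any of these elements in this construct.

The transfer cassette has the usual HIV-1-derived elements. A 5' LTR is followed by the Ψ packaging signal with a partial gag sequence, the Rev response element for Rev-dependent export of the genomic RNA, and the cPPT/CTS, which aids nuclear import of the reverse-transcribed genome. Downstream, a 3' LTR annotated as ΔU3 indicates a self-inactivating design. Within this frame, the CAG promoter (CMV enhancer, chicken β-actin promoter and chimeric β-actin/β-globin intron) drives strong constitutive expression of a single fusion protein. TagBFP sits at the N terminus and is joined through a short linker derived from a cloning site to the roughly 190 bp A1aY1 binder. The annotation software matches this binder to the Sso7d-family DNA-binding protein of Saccharolobus solfataricus, which suggests that A1aY1 is built on that small scaffold. The fusion was inserted between the NheI and BamHI sites by Gibson assembly. No WPRE or mammalian selection marker is annotated inside the provirus. The construct is used, by transfection or after packaging into lentiviral particles, to visualise tyrosinated microtubules in living mammalian cells.
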