Addgene plasmid #158752: TagBFP_A1aY1
Purpose: Lentiviral vector for expression of TagBFP_A1aY1 in mammalian cells for detection of tyrosinated microtubules.
Depositing lab: Minhajuddin Sirajuddin. Depositing organization: Institute for Stem Cell Science and Regenerative Medicine (inStem), India. Publication: Genetically encoded live-cell sensor for tyrosinated microtubules. Kesarwani S, Lama P, Chandra A, Reddy PP, Jijumon AS, Bodakuntla S, Rao BM, Janke C, Das R, Sirajuddin M. J Cell Biol. 2020 Oct 5;219(10). pii: 152071. doi: 10.1083/jcb.201912107. PubMed 32886100.
Backbone
  Vector backbone: pTRIP-CAG vector
  Backbone manufacturer: Original pTRIP vector from Nicolas Manel
  Backbone size w/o insert (bp): 11595
  Total vector size (bp): 11787
  Modifications to backbone: pTRIP-CAG vector cloned with TagBFP_A1aY1 in between NheI and BamHI restriction sites.
  Vector type: Mammalian Expression, Lentiviral
Growth in bacteria
  Bacterial resistance: Ampicillin, 100 μg/mL
  Growth temperature: 30°C
  Growth strain: NEB Stable
  Copy number: High Copy
Gene/Insert
  Gene/Insert name: TagBFP-T_A1aY1 (alt names: Blue tyrosination sensor; Blue A1aY1 sensor)
  Insert size (bp): 192
  Promoter: CAG (CMV enhancer and chicken beta actin promoter)
  Tag / fusion protein: TagBFP (N terminal on insert)
  Cloning method: Gibson Cloning
  Sequencing primers: 5′ GAGCCTCTGCTAACCATGTTC; 3′ CACAATCAGCATTGGTAGCTGC
Resource information
  A portion of this plasmid was derived from a plasmid made by: Obtained the pTRIP-CAG plasmid from Dr Carsten Janke's lab with permission obtained from Dr Nicolas Manel at Institut Curie, Paris Cedex, France.
Terms and licenses: Academic/Nonprofit Terms; Industry Terms: Not Available to Industry
How to cite: TagBFP_A1aY1 was a gift from Minhajuddin Sirajuddin (Addgene plasmid # 158752 ; http://n2t.net/addgene:158752 ; RRID:Addgene_158752)
